Addgene plasmid #203610: FB271
Purpose: Promoter of pyr4 gene from T. reesei.
Depositing lab: Jose Marcos. Depositing organization: Instituto de Agroquímica y Tecnología de Alimentos (IATA-CSIC). Publication: FungalBraid 2.0: expanding the synthetic biology toolbox for the biotechnological exploitation of filamentous fungi. Moreno-Gimenez E, Gandia M, Saez Z, Manzanares P, Yenush L, Orzaez D, Marcos JF, Garrigues S. Front Bioeng Biotechnol. 2023 Aug 7;11:1222812. doi: 10.3389/fbioe.2023.1222812. eCollection 2023. PubMed 37609115.
Backbone
  Vector backbone: pUPD2
  Vector type: Synthetic Biology
Growth in bacteria
  Bacterial resistance: Chloramphenicol, 25 μg/mL
  Growth temperature: 37°C
  Growth strain: DH5alpha
  Copy number: High Copy
Gene/Insert
  Gene/Insert name: Ppyr4
  Species: T. reesei
  Cloning method: Restriction Enzyme; 5′ cloning site unknown (unknown if destroyed)
Terms and licenses: Academic/Nonprofit Terms; Industry Terms: Not Available to Industry
How to cite: FB271 was a gift from Jose Marcos (Addgene plasmid # 203610 ; http://n2t.net/addgene:203610 ; RRID:Addgene_203610)
