[The description below was written by a language model from this plasmid's Addgene catalogue record and pLannotate feature annotations shown in this document.]
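Description:
FB271 is a small (about 3.2 kb) synthetic-biology part plasmid from the FungalBraid 2.0 toolkit, a modular cloning collection for engineering filamentous fungi. It is built on the pUPD2 backbone, a domestication or entry vector used to store individual standardised DNA parts. The plasmid is propagated in E. coli through a high-copy ColE1/pUC-type origin of replication. Selection is by chloramphenicol resistance, provided by a cat gene (chloramphenicol acetyltransferase) driven by its own cat promoter and followed by the lambda t0 terminator.

The stored part is Ppyr4, the promoter of the pyr4 gene from Trichoderma reesei. In fungi, pyr4 encodes orotidine-5'-phosphate decarboxylase, a pyrimidine biosynthesis enzyme widely used as an auxotrophic marker. The automated annotation does not label the promoter itself. It most likely lies in the unannotated stretch of roughly 1.1 kb between the BioBrick prefix and BioBrick suffix sequences that frame the cloning position, although the record gives neither its exact boundaries nor the cloning sites used. Bacterial transcription terminators flank this region, namely a his operon terminator downstream of the suffix and a putative terminator just before the prefix. These insulate the insert from read-through transcription in the bacterial host.

The plasmid carries no fungal selection marker, coding sequence or fungal replication element, so it is not an expression vector in its own right. It serves as a source of a promoter module that can be assembled with coding sequences and terminators from the same toolkit into transcriptional units for use in filamentous fungi.
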