Features (pLannotate 1.2.2; 8 found; start..end, strand, type, name):
   1142..1161    +  misc_feature   BioBrick suffix: universal suffix for all parts
   1162..1219    +  terminator     his operon terminator: This putative transcriptin terminator from the E. coli his operon has a 2-bp deletion introduced during synthesis. Its efficiency has not been determined.
   1414..2002    -  rep_origin     ori: high-copy-number ColE1/pMB1/pBR322/pUC origin of replication
   2185..2279    -  terminator     lambda t0 terminator: transcription terminator from phage lambda
   2303..2959    -  CDS            cat: CAT_ECOLX - Experimental evidence at protein level: Swiss-Prot protein existence level 1. This enzyme is an effector of chloramphenicol resistance in bacteria. From Escherichia coli. This protein is used as a marker in many commonly used cloning vectors, such as pACYC184.
   2960..3057    -  promoter       cat promoter: promoter of the E. coli cat gene encoding chloramphenicol acetyltransferase
   3143..3186    -  terminator     bacterial terminator: putative bacterial transcription terminator
   3189..3210    +  misc_feature   BioBrick prefix: BioBrick prefix for parts that do not start with "ATG"
>Addgene plasmid #203610 | FB271 | addgene full sequence | sequence record 403477 | Addgene NGS Result
GGAGGATCTGTGTCTTTTGCCTTGCCTTGTCTTGTCTGGGTTCCTGCTCGTCTGCGGCAATCGGAACGCC
GCCAGTGCGGTGCCAAGCAAACCAGCCAAGGTAGGTACCTACCACTAGGCTTCTTTTCTCGTTGTCTCAC
TCTCTCTTTTCCTCTTTGTCCTCTCTTATCCCCATCTTTTCTCTCTCTCTCTGCTCCTTTCCTAACCACT
TCCCTACCTTTCTCTTTTTCCTTTTCTTGTCATCTCCATCTTGGCTGACGAAAAAGGTCTGACTGGGTAG
GTATTATCTGGCAGACTTGTGTGTATCATTCACCCTATTTCTGCTTCATAGTACATGTACTGTACCTGAA
CGGCTCAACCGCTATTTACGACTCTTATTTTTTTGTGGCGTTGGTCACGTTTGCCAGCTGTTGTCCGTCT
TTCTAGGGCTCCTCAAACTTGACCTGACCGAGCTCCCTTTCTGGACCCGGTGGGCTTCACTTCCAGCTGC
TGAGCGACCTGAGCCGAACATCCTCAGTCCTTGTCCAGCGCAATTCATTTTCTTTCCTTTTCTTTTTTTT
TATTCCTTTCTTTACTTTTATTCTCTCTTTTTCTCCTCTTCCTCTTCTTCTTCTTTCTCCTCCTCCTCCA
TATCCTCACTCTCGTTTCCCTCATTACTACCCTCTCGGCTCCTCAGGTCCACCAACCCTCCCGCACCCAA
ACCTCTGCCGCTGAAACCCATTCGGTGGTCGCCGTTTTTTTTTTTTTTTTTTTCTCACCCCCAAAGTCGC
AATATCGGGTATCGCCGCCGGCATTGAATCGCCTTCTCCGCTAGCATCGACTACTGCTGCTCTGCTCTCG
TTGCCAGCGCTGCTCCCTAGAATTTTGACCAGGGGACGAGCCCGACATTAAAGCAACTCCCTCGCCTCGA
GATGACTCGGATCGCACGAAATTCTCCCAATCGCCGACAGTTCCTACTCCTCTTCCTCCCGCACGGCTGT
CGCGCTTCCAACGTCATTCGCACAGCAGAATTGTGCCATCTCTCTCTTTTTTTTCCCCCCCTCTAAACCG
CCACAACGGCACCCTAAGGGTTAAACTATCCAACCAGCCGCAGCCTCAGCCTCTCTCAGCCTCATCAGCC
AATGTGAGACCACTCATCGCGACTAGTAGCGGCCGCTGCAGTCCGGCAAAAAAGGGCAAGGTGTCACCAC
CCTGCCCTTTTTCTTTAAAACCGAAAAGATTACTTCGCGTTATGCAGGCTTCCTCGCTCACTGACTCGCT
GCGCTCGGTCGTTCGGCTGCGGCGAGCGGTATCAGCTCACTCAAAGGCGGTAATACGGTTATCCACAGAA
TCAGGGGATAACGCAGGAAAGAACATGTGAGCAAAAGGCCAGCAAAAGGCCAGGAACCGTAAAAAGGCCG
CGTTGCTGGCGTTTTTCCACAGGCTCCGCCCCCCTGACGAGCATCACAAAAATCGACGCTCAAGTCAGAG
GTGGCGAAACCCGACAGGACTATAAAGATACCAGGCGTTTCCCCCTGGAAGCTCCCTCGTGCGCTCTCCT
GTTCCGACCCTGCCGCTTACCGGATACCTGTCCGCCTTTCTCCCTTCGGGAAGCGTGGCGCTTTCTCATA
GCTCACGCTGTAGGTATCTCAGTTCGGTGTAGGTCGTTCGCTCCAAGCTGGGCTGTGTGCACGAACCCCC
CGTTCAGCCCGACCGCTGCGCCTTATCCGGTAACTATCGTCTTGAGTCCAACCCGGTAAGACACGACTTA
TCGCCACTGGCAGCAGCCACTGGTAACAGGATTAGCAGAGCGAGGTATGTAGGCGGTGCTACAGAGTTCT
TGAAGTGGTGGCCTAACTACGGCTACACTAGAAGAACAGTATTTGGTATCTGCGCTCTGCTGAAGCCAGT
TACCTTCGGAAAAAGAGTTGGTAGCTCTTGATCCGGCAAACAAACCACCGCTGGTAGCGGTGGTTTTTTT
GTTTGCAAGCAGCAGATTACGCGCAGAAAAAAAGGATCTCAAGAAGATCCTTTGATCTTTTCTACGGGGT
CTGACGCTCAGTGGAACGAAAACTCACGTTAAGGGATTTTGGTCATGAGATTATCAAAAAGGATCTTCAC
CTAGATCCTTTTAAATTAAAAATGAAGTTTTAAATCAATCTAAAGTATATATGAGTAAACTTGGTCTGAC
AGCTCGAGGCTTGGATTCTCACCAATAAAAAACGCCCGGCGGCAACCGAGCGTTCTGAACAAATCCAGAT
GGAGTTCTGAGGTCATTACTGGATCTATCAACAGGAGTCCAAGCGAGCTCGATATCAAATTACGCCCCGC
CCTGCCACTCGTCGCAGTACTGTTGTAATTCATTAAGCATTCTGCCGACATGGAAGCCATCACAAACGGC
ATGATGAACCTGAATCGCCAGCGGCATCAGCACCTTGTCGCCTTGCGTATAATATTTGCCCATGGTGAAA
ACGGGGGCGAAGAAGTTGTCCATATTGGCCACGTTTAAATCAAAACTGGTGAAACTCACCCAGGGATTGG
CTGATACGAAAAACATATTCTCAATAAACCCTTTAGGGAAATAGGCCAGGTTTTCACCGTAACACGCCAC
ATCTTGCGAATATATGTGTAGAAACTGCCGGAAATCGTCGTGGTATTCACTCCAGAGTGATGAAAACGTT
TCAGTTTGCTCATGGAAAACGGTGTAACAAGGGTGAACACTATCCCATATCACCAGCTCACCGTCTTTCA
TTGCCATACGAAATTCCGGATGAGCATTCATCAGGCGGGCAAGAATGTGAATAAAGGCCGGATAAAACTT
GTGCTTATTTTTCTTTACGGTCTTTAAAAAGGCCGTAATATCCAGCTGAACGGTCTGGTTATAGGTACAT
TGAGCAACTGACTGAAATGCCTCAAAATGTTCTTTACGATGCCATTGGGATATATCAACGGTGGTATATC
CAGTGATTTTTTTCTCCATTTTAGCTTCCTTAGCTCCTGAAAATCTCGATAACTCAAAAAATACGCCCGG
TAGTGATCTTATTTCATTATGGTGAAAGTTGGAACCTCTTACGTGCCCGATCAACTCGAGTGCCACCTGA
CGTCTAAGAAACCATTATTATCATGACATTAACCTATAAAAATAGGCGTATCACGAGGCAGAATTTCAGA
TAAAAAAAATCCTTAGCTTTCGCTAAGGATGATTTCTGGAATTCGCGGCCGCTTCTAGAGCGATGAGTGG
TCTCG
